>Addgene plasmid #245630 | pICSL12013 | addgene full sequence | sequence record 495460 | Addgene NGS Result
TTGAGATCCTTTTTTTCTGCGCGTAATCTGCTGCTTGCAAACAAAAAAACCACCGCTACCAGCGGTGGTT
TGTTTGCCGGATCAAGAGCTACCAACTCTTTTTCCGAAGGTAACTGGCTTCAGCAGAGCGCAGATACCAA
ATACTGTTCTTCTAGTGTAGCCGTAGTTAGGCCACCACTTCAAGAACTCTGTAGCACCGCCTACATACCT
CGCTCTGCTAATCCTGTTACCAGTGGCTGCTGCCAGTGGCGATAAGTCGTGTCTTACCGGGTTGGACTCA
AGACGATAGTTACCGGATAAGGCGCAGCGGTCGGGCTGAACGGGGGGTTCGTGCACACAGCCCAGCTTGG
AGCGAACGACCTACACCGAACTGAGATACCTACAGCGTGAGCTATGAGAAAGCGCCACGCTTCCCGAAGG
GAGAAAGGCGGACAGGTATCCGGTAAGCGGCAGGGTCGGAACAGGAGAGCGCACGAGGGAGCTTCCAGGG
GGAAACGCCTGGTATCTTTATAGTCCTGTCGGGTTTCGCCACCTCTGACTTGAGCGTCGATTTTTGTGAT
GCTCGTCAGGGGGGCGGAGCCTATGGAAAAACGCCAGCAACGCGGCCTTTTTACGGTTCCTGGCCTTTTG
CTGGCCTTTTGCTCACATGTTCTTTCCTGCGTTATCCCCTGATTCTGTGGATAACCGTATTACCGCCTTT
GAGTGAGCTGATACCGCTCGCCGCAGCCGAACGACCGAGCGCAGCGAGTCAGTGAGCGAGGAAGCGGAAG
AGCGCCCAATACGCAAACCGCCTCTCCCCGCGCGTTGGCCGATTCATTAATCACTCTGTGGTCTCAGGAG
AGCTTGCATGCCGGTCGACTCTAGAGGATCCGGGTGACAGCCCTCCGACGGGTGACAGCCCTCCGACGGG
TGACAGCCCTCCGAATTCTAGAGGATCCGGGTGACAGCCCTCCGACGGGTGACAGCCCTCCGACGGGTGA
CAGCCCTCCGAATTCGAGCTCGGTACCCGGGGATCTGTCGACCTCGATCGAGATCTTCGCAAGACCCTTC
CTCTATATAAGGAAGTTCATTTCATTTGGAGAGGACACGCTGAAGCTAGTCGACTCTAGCAATGTGAGAC
CACGAAGTGGCTCTTCAGTGGACGAAAGGGCCTCGTGATACGCCTATTTTTATAGGTTAATGTCATGATA
ATAATGGTTTCTTAGACGTCAGGTGGCACTTTTCGGGGAAATGTGCGCGGAACCCCTATTTGTTTATTTT
TCTAAATACATTCAAATATGTATCCGCTCATGAGACAATAACCCTGATAAATGCTTCAATAATATTGAAA
AAGGAAGAGTATGCGCTCACGCAACTGGTCCAGAACCTTGACCGAACGCAGCGGTGGTAACGGCGCAGTG
GCGGTTTTCATGGCTTGTTATGACTGTTTTTTTTTGGGGTACAGTCTATGCCTCGGGCATCCAAGCAGCA
AGCGCGTTACGCCGTGGGTCGATGTTTGATGTTATGGAGCAGCAACGATGTTACGCAGCAGGGCAGTCGC
CCTAAAACAAAGTTAAACATCATGAGGGAAGCGGTGATCGCCGAAGTATCGACTCAACTATCAGAGGTAG
TTGGCGTCATCGAGCGCCATCTCGAACCGACGTTGCTGGCCGTACATTTGTACGGCTCCGCAGTGGATGG
CGGCCTGAAGCCACACAGCGATATTGATTTGCTGGTTACGGTGACCGTAAGGCTTGATGAAACAACGCGG
CGAGCTTTGATCAACGACCTTTTGGAAACTTCGGCTTCCCCTGGAGAGAGCGAGATTCTCCGCGCTGTAG
AAGTCACCATTGTTGTGCACGACGACATCATTCCGTGGCGTTATCCAGCTAAGCGCGAACTGCAATTTGG
AGAATGGCAGCGCAATGACATTCTTGCAGGTATCTTCGAGCCAGCCACGATCGACATTGATCTGGCTATC
TTGCTGACAAAAGCAAGAGAACATAGCGTTGCCTTGGTAGGTCCAGCGGCGGAGGAACTCTTTGATCCGG
TTCCTGAACAGGATCTATTTGAGGCGCTAAATGAAACCTTAACGCTATGGAACTCGCCGCCCGACTGGGC
TGGCGATGAGCGAAATGTAGTGCTTACGTTGTCCCGCATTTGGTACAGCGCAGTAACCGGCAAAATCGCG
CCGAAGGATGTCGCTGCCGACTGGGCAATGGAGCGCCTGCCGGCCCAGTATCAGCCCGTCATACTTGAAG
CTAGACAGGCTTATCTTGGACAAGAAGAAGATCGCTTGGCCTCGCGCGCAGATCAGTTGGAAGAATTTGT
CCATTACGTAAAAGGCGAGATCACCAAGGTAGTCGGCAAATAACTGTCAGACCAAGTTTACTCATATATA
CTTTAGATTGATTTAAAACTTCATTTTTAATTTAAAAGGATCTAGGTGAAGATCCTTTTTGATAATCTCA
TGACCAAAATCCCTTAACGTGAGTTTTCGTTCCACTGAGCGTCAGACCCCGTAGAAAAGATCAAAGGATC
TTC
Features (pLannotate 1.2.2; 15 found; start..end, strand, type, name):
      1..589     +  rep_origin     ori: high-copy-number ColE1/pMB1/pBR322/pUC origin of replication
    772..821     +  CDS            lacI (fragment): lac repressor; lacI; The lac repressor binds to the lac operator to inhibit transcription in E. coli. This inhibition can be relieved by adding lactose or isopropyl-β-D-thiogalactopyranoside (IPTG).
    853..871     -  misc_feature   MCS (fragment): pUC18/19 multiple cloning site
    871..888     +  protein_bind   UAS (fragment): upstream activating sequence mediating Gal4-dependent induction Gal4
    889..906     +  protein_bind   UAS (fragment): upstream activating sequence mediating Gal4-dependent induction Gal4
    907..925     +  protein_bind   UAS (fragment): upstream activating sequence mediating Gal4-dependent induction Gal4
    938..955     +  protein_bind   UAS (fragment): upstream activating sequence mediating Gal4-dependent induction Gal4
    956..973     +  protein_bind   UAS (fragment): upstream activating sequence mediating Gal4-dependent induction Gal4
    974..992     +  protein_bind   UAS (fragment): upstream activating sequence mediating Gal4-dependent induction Gal4
    990..1015    +  misc_feature   MCS (fragment): pUC18/19 multiple cloning site
   1039..1085    +  promoter       minimal CaMV 35S promoter: minimal 35S promoter from cauliflower mosaic virus
   1236..1340    +  promoter       AmpR promoter: bla
   1331..1411    -  CDS            int (fragment): INT2_ECOLX - Protein inferred from homology: Swiss-Prot protein existence level 3. Putative integrase believed to be involved in the insertion of antibiotic resistance genes into plasmids and transposons. From Escherichia coli.
   1499..1555    +  CDS            GmR (fragment): gentamycin acetyltransferase; aacC1; confers resistance to gentamycin
   1562..2350    +  CDS            aadA: S3AD_ECOLX - Experimental evidence at protein level: Swiss-Prot protein existence level 1. Mediates bacterial resistance to the antibiotics streptomycin and spectinomycin. From Escherichia coli.
