[The description below was written by a language model from this plasmid's Addgene catalogue record and pLannotate feature annotations shown in this document.]
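Description:
pICSL12013 is a Level 0 Golden Gate (MoClo) part plasmid carrying a synthetic Gal4-responsive promoter, built in the small pICH41295 acceptor backbone and catalogued as a synthetic biology vector. It is maintained in E. coli from a high-copy ColE1/pUC-type origin and selected with spectinomycin through the aadA gene, which sits downstream of an AmpR (bla) promoter. The short integrase, gentamicin acetyltransferase, lacI and pUC polylinker fragments in the annotation appear to be remnants around the resistance cassette and cloning region rather than functional elements.

The 274 bp insert, named 6GAL4UAS promoter, consists of six Gal4 upstream activating sequences arranged as two clusters of three, followed by a minimal CaMV 35S promoter. The minimal promoter provides only a basal transcription start with little activity by itself, so expression of a downstream gene depends on a Gal4 DNA-binding-domain activator binding the UAS repeats. The part is described as a promoter plus 5′ untranslated region module released with GGAG and AATG overhangs, so it occupies the promoter/5′UTR position in the MoClo syntax and joins directly to a coding sequence at its start codon. Internal BsaI and BpiI sites were removed by point mutation so that the part survives Type IIS assembly.

The catalogue lists Arabidopsis thaliana as the species, although the annotated elements are of yeast-type and viral origin; this probably reflects an intended plant host, which the record does not state explicitly. Typical use would be assembling Level 1 transcription units for Gal4-driven transactivation or inducible expression systems.
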