Addgene plasmid #245630: pICSL12013
Purpose: Level 0 Golden Gate part 6GAL4UAS promoter, GGAG - AATG
Depositing lab: Mark Youles. Depositing organization: Sainsbury Laboratory, Norwich.
Backbone
  Vector backbone: pICH41295
  Backbone size w/o insert (bp): 2249
  Vector type: Synthetic Biology
Growth in bacteria
  Bacterial resistance: Spectinomycin, 50 μg/mL
  Growth temperature: 37°C
  Growth strain: DH5alpha
  Copy number: High Copy
Gene/Insert
  Gene/Insert name: 6GAL4UAS promoter
  Species: A. thaliana (mustard weed)
  Insert size (bp): 274
  Mutation: BsaI/BpiI sites removed by point-mutation
  Cloning method: Restriction Enzyme; 5′ cloning site BsaI (destroyed during cloning); 3′ cloning site BsaI (destroyed during cloning)
  Sequencing primers: 5′ TCACATGTTCTTTCCTGCG; 3′ GTCTCATGAGCGGATACATATTTGAATG
Terms and licenses: Academic/Nonprofit Terms; Industry Terms: Not Available to Industry
Depositor comments: Level 0 promoter + 5' untranslated region module used for GoldenGate assemblies using the MoClo overhang syntax
How to cite: pICSL12013 was a gift from Mark Youles (Addgene plasmid # 245630 ; http://n2t.net/addgene:245630 ; RRID:Addgene_245630)
